>Addgene plasmid #114162 | pStA1AZ | depositor full sequence | sequence record 215491 | Full Sequence
GACTCCTGTTGATAGATCCAGTAATGACCTCAGAACTCCATCTGGATTTGTTCAGAACGCTCGGTTGCCG
CCGGGCGTTTTTTATTGGTGAGAATGGTCTCAGGAGCAGAGAAGAGCCAGTAGGGCAGTGAGCGCAACGC
AATTAATGTGAGTTAGCTCACTCATTAGGCACCCCAGGCTTTACACTTTATGCTTCCGGCTCGTATGTTG
TGTGGAATTGTGAGCGGATAACAATTTCACACAGGAAACAGCTATGACCATGATTACGCCAAGCTTGCAT
GCCTGCAGGTCGACTCTAGAGGATCCCCGGGTACCGAGCTCGAATTCACTGGCCGTCGTTTTACAACGTC
GTGACTGGGAAAACCCTGGCGTTACCCAACTTAATCGCCTTGCAGCACATCCCCCTTTCGCCAGCTGGCG
TAATAGCGAAGAGGCCCGCACCGATCGCCCTTCCCAACAGTTGCGCAGCCTGAATGGCGAATGGCGCCTG
ATGCGGTATTTTCTCCTTACGCATCTGTGCGGTATTTCACACCGCATATGGTGCACTCTCAGTACAATCT
GCTCTGATGCCGCATAGTTTCCGCTCTTCAGGATACTAGAGACCATTTGTCCTACTCAGGAGAGCGTTCA
CCGACAAACAACAGATAAAACGAAAGGCCCAGTCTTTCGACTGAGCCTTTCGTTTTATTTGATGCCCGAA
AGGGCCTCGTGATACGCCAAAAGTTGGCCCAGGGCTTCCCGGTATCAACAGGGACACCAGGATTTATTTA
TTCTGCGAAGTGATCTTCCGTCACAGGTATTTATTCGGCGCAAAGTGCGTCGGGTGATGCTGCCAACTTA
CTGATTTAGTGTATGATGGTGTTTTTGAGGTGCTCCAGTGGCTTCTGTTTCTATCAGCTGTCCCTCCTGT
TCAGCTACTGACGGGGTGGTGCGTAACGGCAAAAGCACCGCCGGACATCAGCGCTAGCGGAGTGTATACT
GGCTTACTATGTTGGCACTGATGAGGGTGTCAGTGAAGTGCTTCATGTGGCAGGAGAAAAAAGGCTGCAC
CGGTGCGTCAGCAGAATATGTGATACAGGATATATTCCGCTTCCTCGCTCACTGACTCGCTACGCTCGGT
CGTTCGACTGCGGCGAGCGGAAATGGCTTACGAACGGGGCGGAGATTTCCTGGAAGATGCCAGGAAGATA
CTTAACAGGGAAGTGAGAGGGCCGCGGCAAAGCCGTTTTTCCATAGGCTCCGCCCCCCTGACAAGCATCA
CGAAATCTGACGCTCAAATCAGTGGTGGCGAAACCCGACAGGACTATAAAGATACCAGGCGTTTCCCCCT
GGCGGCTCCCTCGTGCGCTCTCCTGTTCCTGCCTTTCGGTTTACCGGTGTCATTCCGCTGTTATGGCCGC
GTTTGTCTCATTCCACGCCTGACACTCAGTTCCGGGTAGGCAGTTCGCTCCAAGCTGGACTGTATGCACG
AACCCCCCGTTCAGTCCGACCGCTGCGCCTTATCCGGTAACTATCGTCTTGAGTCCAACCCGGAAAGACA
TGCAAAAGCACCACTGGCAGCAGCCACTGGTAATTGATTTAGAGGAGTTAGTCTTGAAGTCATGCGCCGG
TTAAGGCTAAACTGAAAGGACAAGTTTTGGTGACTGCGCTCCTCCAAGCCAGTTACCTCGGTTCAAAGAG
TTGGTAGCTCAGAGAACCTTCGAAAAACCGCCCTGCAAGGCGGTTTTTTCGTTTTCAGAGCAAGAGATTA
CGCGCAGACCAAAACGATCTCAAGAAGATCATCTTATTAATCAGATAAAATATTTCTAGATTTCAGTGCA
ATTTATCTCTTCAAATGTAGCACCTGAAGTCAGCCCCATACGATATAAGTTGTAATTCTCATGTTTGACA
GCTTATCATCGATAAGCTTTAATGCGGTAGTTTATCACAGTTAAATTGCTAACGCAGTCAGGCACCGTGT
ATGAAATCTAACAATGCGCTCATCGTCATCCTCGGCACCGTCACCCTGGATGCTGTAGGCATAGGCTTGG
TTATGCCGGTACTGCCGGGCCTCTTGCGGGATATCGTCCATTCCGACAGCATCGCCAGTCACTATGGCGT
GCTGCTAGCGCTATATGCGTTGATGCAATTTCTATGCGCACCCGTTCTCGGAGCACTGTCCGACCGCTTT
GGCCGCCGCCCAGTCCTGCTCGCTTCGCTACTTGGAGCCACTATCGACTACGCGATCATGGCGACCACAC
CCGTCCTGTGGATCCTCTACGCCGGACGCATCGTGGCCGGCATCACCGGCGCCACAGGTGCGGTTGCTGG
CGCCTATATCGCCGACATCACCGATGGGGAAGATCGGGCTCGCCACTTCGGGCTCATGAGCGCTTGTTTC
GGCGTGGGTATGGTGGCAGGCCCCGTGGCCGGGGGACTGTTGGGCGCCATCTCCTTGCATGCACCATTCC
TTGCGGCGGCGGTGCTCAACGGCCTCAACCTACTACTGGGCTGCTTCCTAATGCAGGAGTCGCATAAGGG
AGAGCGTCGACCGATGCCCTTGAGAGCCTTCAACCCAGTCAGCTCCTTCCGGTGGGCGCGGGGCATGACT
ATCGTCGCCGCACTTATGACTGTTTTCTTTATCATGCAACTCGTAGGACAGGTGCCGGCAGCGCTCTGGG
TCATTTTCGGCGAGGACCGCTTTCGCTGGAGCGCGACGATGATCGGCCTGTCGCTTGCGGTATTCGGAAT
CTTGCACGCCCTCGCTCAAGCCTTCGTCACTGGTCCCGCCACCAAACGTTTCGGCGAGAAGCAGGCCATT
ATCGCCGGCATGGCGGCCGACGCGCTGGGCTACGTCTTGCTGGCGTTCGCGACGCGAGGCTGGATGGCCT
TCCCCATTATGATTCTTCTCGCTTCCGGCGGCATCGGGATGCCCGCGTTGCAGGCCATGCTGTCCAGGCA
GGTAGATGACGACCATCAGGGACAGCTTCAAGGATCGCTCGCGGCTCTTACCAGCCTAACTTCGATCATT
GGACCGCTGATCGTCACGGCGATTTATGCCGCCTCGGCGAGCACATGGAACGGGTTGGCATGGATTGTAG
GCGCCGCCCTATACCTTGTCTGCCTCCCCGCGTTGCGTCGCGGTGCATGGAGCCGGGCCACCTCGACCTG
AATGGAAGCCGGCGGCACCTCGCTAACGGATTCACCACTCCAAGAATTGGAGCCAATCAATTCTTGCGGA
GAACTGTGAATGCGCAAACCAACCCTTGGCAGAACATATCCATCGCGTCCGCCATCTCCAGCAGCCGCAC
GCGGCGCATCTCGGGCAGCGTTGGGTCCTGGCCACGGGTGCGCATGATCGTGCTCCTGTCGTTGAGGACC
CGGCTAGGCTGGCGGGGTTGCCTTACTGGTTAGCAGAATGAATCACCGATACGCGAGCGAACGTGAAGCG
ACTGCTGCTGCAAAACGTCTGCGACCTGAGCGCCGCAGCCGAACGACCGAGCGCCTTG
Features (pLannotate 1.2.2; 14 found; start..end, strand, type, name):
      1..95      +  terminator     lambda t0 terminator: transcription terminator from phage lambda
    144..165     +  protein_bind   CAP binding site: CAP binding activates transcription in the presence of cAMP. E. coli catabolite activator protein
    180..210     +  promoter       lac promoter: promoter for the E. coli lac operon
    218..234     +  protein_bind   lac operator: The lac repressor binds to the lac operator to inhibit transcription in E. coli. This inhibition can be relieved by adding lactose or isopropyl-β-D-thiogalactopyranoside (IPTG). lac repressor encoded by lacI
    271..327     -  misc_feature   MCS: pUC18/19 multiple cloning site
    324..481     +  CDS            lacZα (fragment): LacZα fragment of β-galactosidase; lacZ fragment
    487..579     -  misc_feature   bom (fragment): basis of mobility region from pBR322
    605..691     -  terminator     rrnB T1 terminator: Escherichia coli rrnB; transcription terminator T1 from the E. coli rrnB gene
    823..966     +  mobile_element IS1 (fragment): prokaryotic transposable element IS1
   1085..1140    -  rep_origin     RSF ori (fragment): Plasmids containing the RSF 1030 origin of replication can be propagated in E. coli cells that contain additional plasmids with compatible origins.
   1228..1773    -  rep_origin     p15A ori: Plasmids containing the medium-copy-number p15A origin of replication can be propagated in E. coli cells that contain a second plasmid with the ColE1 origin.
   1885..1913    +  promoter       tet promoter: E. coli promoter for tetracycline efflux protein gene
   1961..3151    +  CDS            TcR: tetracycline efflux protein; tet; confers resistance to tetracycline
   3393..3461    -  CDS            YPB1_ECOLX (fragment): Protein predicted: Swiss-Prot protein existence level 4. From Escherichia coli.
