>Addgene plasmid #114162 | pStA1AZ | addgene full sequence | sequence record 237129 | Addgene NGS Result
GCACATCCCCCTTTCGCCAGCTGGCGTAATAGCGAAGAGGCCCGCACCGATCGCCCTTCCCAACAGTTGC
GCAGCCTGAATGGCGAATGGCGCCTGATGCGGTATTTTCTCCTTACGCATCTGTGCGGTATTTCACACCG
CATATGGTGCACTCTCAGTACAATCTGCTCTGATGCCGCATAGTTTCCGCTCTTCAGGATACTAGAGACC
ATTTGTCCTACTCAGGAGAGCGTTCACCGACAAACAACAGATAAAACGAAAGGCCCAGTCTTTCGACTGA
GCCTTTCGTTTTATTTGATGCCCGAAAGGGCCTCGTGATACGCCAAAAGTTGGCCCAGGGCTTCCCGGTA
TCAACAGGGACACCAGGATTTATTTATTCTGCGAAGTGATCTTCCGTCACAGGTATTTATTCGGCGCAAA
GTGTGTCGGGTGATGCTGCCAACTTACTGATTTAGTGTATGATGGTGTTTTTGAGGTGCTCCAGTGGCTT
CTGTTTCTATCAGCTGTCCCTCCTGTTCAGCTACTGACGGGGTGGTGCGTAACGGCAAAAGCACCGCCGG
ACATCAGCGCTAGCGGAGTGTATACTGGCTTACTATGTTGGCACTGATGAGGGTGTCAGTGAAGTGCTTC
ATGTGGCAGGAGAAAAAAGGCTGCACCGGTGCGTCAGCAGAATATGTGATACAGGATATATTCCGCTTCC
TCGCTCACTGACTCGCTACGCTCGGTCGTTCGACTGCGGCGAGCGGAAATGGCTTACGAACGGGGCGGAG
ATTTCCTGGAAGATGCCAGGAAGATACTTAACAGGGAAGTGAGAGGGCCGCGGCAAAGCCGTTTTTCCAT
AGGCTCCGCCCCCCTGACAAGCATCACGAAATCTGACGCTCAAATCAGTGGTGGCGAAACCCGACAGGAC
TATAAAGATACCAGGCGTTTCCCCCTGGCGGCTCCCTCGTGCGCTCTCCTGTTCCTGCCTTTCGGTTTAC
CGGTGTCATTCCGCTGTTATGGCCGCGTTTGTCTCATTCCACGCCTGACACTCAGTTCCGGGTAGGCAGT
TCGCTCCAAGCTGGACTGTATGCACGAACCCCCCGTTCAGTCCGACCGCTGCGCCTTATCCGGTAACTAT
CGTCTTGAGTCCAACCCGGAAAGACATGCAAAAGCACCACTGGCAGCAGCCACTGGTAATTGATTTAGAG
GAGTTAGTCTTGAAGTCATGCGCCGGTTAAGGCTAAACTGAAAGGACAAGTTTTGGTGACTGCGCTCCTC
CAAGCCATTTACCTCGGTTCAAAGAGTTGGTAGCTCAGAGAACCTTCGAAAAACCGCCCTGCAAGGCGGT
TTTTTCGTTTTCAGAGCAAGAGATTACGCGCAGACCAAAACGATCTCAAGAAGATCATCTTATTAATCAG
ATAAAATATTTCTAGATTTCAGTGCAATTTATCTCTTCAAATGTAGCACCTGAAGTCAGCCCCATACGAT
ATAAGTTGTAATTCTCATGTTTGACAGCTTATCATCGATAAGCTTTAATGCGGTAGTTTATCACAGTTAA
ATTGCTAACGCAGTCAGGCACCGTGTATGAAATCTAACAATGCGCTCATCGTCATCCTCGGCACCGTCAC
CCTGGATGCTGTAGGCATAGGCTTGGTTATGCCGGTACTGCCGGGCCTCTTGCGGGATATCGTCCATTCC
GACAGCATCGCCAGTCACTATGGCGTGCTGCTAGCGCTATATGCGTTGATGCAATTTCTATGCGCACCCG
TTCTCGGAGCACTGTCCGACCGCTTTGGCCGCCGCCCAGTCCTGCTCGCTTCGCTACTTGGAGCCACTAT
CGACTACGCGATCATGGCGACCACACCCGTCCTGTGGATCCTCTACGCCGGACGCATCGTGGCCGGCATC
ACCGGCGCCACAGGTGCGGTTGCTGGCGCCTATATCGCCGACATCACCGATGGGGAAGATCGGGCTCGCC
ACTTCGGGCTCATGAGCGCTTGTTTCGGCGTGGGTATGGTGGCAGGCCCCGTGGCCGGGGGACTGTTGGG
CGCCATCTCCTTGCATGCACCATTCCTTGCGGCGGCGGTGCTCAACGGCCTCAACCTACTACTGGGCTGC
TTCCTAATGCAGGAGTCGCATAAGGGAGAGCGTCGACCGATGCCCTTGAGAGCCTTCAACCCAGTCAGCT
CCTTCCGGTGGGCGCGGGGCATGACTATCGTCGCCGCACTTATGACTGTTTTCTTTATCATGCAACTCGT
AGGACAGGTGCCGGCAGCGCTCTGGGTCATTTTCGGCGAGGACCGCTTTCGCTGGAGCGCGACGATGATC
GGCCTGTCGCTTGCGGTATTCGGAATCTTGCACGCCCTCGCTCAAGCCTTCGTCACTGGTCCCGCCACCA
AACGTTTCGGCGAGAAGCAGGCCATTATCGCCGGCATGGCGGCCGACGCGCTGGGCTACGTCTTGCTGGC
GTTCGCGACGCGAGGCTGGATGGCCTTCCCCATTATGATTCTTCTCGCTTCCGGCGGCATCGGGATGCCC
GCGTTGCAGGCCATGCTGTCCAGGCAGGTAGATGACGACCATCAGGGACAGCTTCAAGGATCGCTCGCGG
CTCTTACCAGCCTAACTTCGATCATTGGACCGCTGATCGTCACGGCGATTTATGCCGCCTCGGCGAGCAC
ATGGAACGGGTTGGCATGGATTGTAGGCGCCGCCCTATACCTTGTCTGCCTCCCCGCGTTGCGTCGCGGT
GCATGGAGCCGGGCCACCTCGACCTGAATGGAAGCCGGCGGCACCTCGCTAACGGATTCACCACTCCAAG
AATTGGAGCCAATCAATTCTTGCGGAGAACTGTGAATGCGCAAACCAACCCTTGGCAGAACATATCCATC
GCGTCCGCCATCTCCAGCAGCCGCACGCGGCGCATCTCGGGCAGCGTTGGGTCCTGGCCACGGGTGCGCA
TGATCGTGCTCCTGTCGTTGAGGACCCGGCTAGGCTGGCGGGGTTGCCTTACTGGTTAGCAGAATGAATC
ACCGATACGCGAGCGAACGTGAAGCGACTGCTGCTGCAAAACGTCTGCGACCTGAGCGCCGCAGCCGGAC
GACCGAGCGCCTTGGACTCCTGTTGATAGATCCAGTAATGACCTCAGAACTCCATCTGGATTTGTTCAGA
ACGCTCGGTTGCCGCCGGGCGTTTTTTATTGGTGAGAATGGTCTCAGGAGCAGAGAAGAGCCAGTAGGGC
AGTGAGCGCAACGCAATTAATGTGAGTTAGCTCACTCATTAGGCACCCCAGGCTTTACACTTTATGCTTC
CGGCTCGTATGTTGTGTGGAATTGTGAGCGGATAACAATTTCACACAGGAAACAGCTATGACCATGATTA
CGCCAAGCTTGCATGCCTGCAGGTCGACTCTAGAGGATCCCCGGGTACCGAGCTCGAATTCACTGGCCGT
CGTTTTACAACGTCGTGACTGGGAAAACCCTGGCGTTACCCAACTTAATCGCCTTGCA
Features (pLannotate 1.2.2; 14 found; start..end, strand, type, name):
     93..185     -  misc_feature   bom (fragment): basis of mobility region from pBR322
    211..297     -  terminator     rrnB T1 terminator: Escherichia coli rrnB; transcription terminator T1 from the E. coli rrnB gene
    429..572     +  mobile_element IS1 (fragment): prokaryotic transposable element IS1
    691..746     -  rep_origin     RSF ori (fragment): Plasmids containing the RSF 1030 origin of replication can be propagated in E. coli cells that contain additional plasmids with compatible origins.
    834..1379    -  rep_origin     p15A ori: Plasmids containing the medium-copy-number p15A origin of replication can be propagated in E. coli cells that contain a second plasmid with the ColE1 origin.
   1491..1519    +  promoter       tet promoter: E. coli promoter for tetracycline efflux protein gene
   1567..2757    +  CDS            TcR: tetracycline efflux protein; tet; confers resistance to tetracycline
   2999..3067    -  CDS            YPB1_ECOLX (fragment): Protein predicted: Swiss-Prot protein existence level 4. From Escherichia coli.
   3095..3189    +  terminator     lambda t0 terminator: transcription terminator from phage lambda
   3238..3259    +  protein_bind   CAP binding site: CAP binding activates transcription in the presence of cAMP. E. coli catabolite activator protein
   3274..3304    +  promoter       lac promoter: promoter for the E. coli lac operon
   3312..3328    +  protein_bind   lac operator: The lac repressor binds to the lac operator to inhibit transcription in E. coli. This inhibition can be relieved by adding lactose or isopropyl-β-D-thiogalactopyranoside (IPTG). lac repressor encoded by lacI
   3365..3421    -  misc_feature   MCS: pUC18/19 multiple cloning site
   3418..87      +  CDS            lacZα (fragment) (across the origin): LacZα fragment of β-galactosidase; lacZ fragment
