[The description below was written by a language model from this plasmid's Addgene catalogue record and pLannotate feature annotations shown in this document.]
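Description:
pStA1AZ is an empty destination backbone for Level 1 of the Start-Stop Assembly system, a hierarchical, functionally scarless DNA assembly method designed with metabolic engineering in mind. It is a 3,488 bp synthetic-biology vector derived from pACYC184 and is maintained in E. coli. Replication depends on the p15A origin, which the record lists as low copy and which is compatible with ColE1-type plasmids in the same cell. Selection is by tetracycline, through the TcR efflux protein gene expressed from its native tet promoter. Short annotated fragments of IS1, an RSF-type origin, a bom region and a predicted E. coli open reading frame appear to be backbone remnants or partial similarity hits rather than functional modules.

The plasmid carries no insert. The position where assembled DNA would go is occupied by a lacZα cassette, made up of a CAP binding site, the lac promoter and operator, a pUC18/19-type multiple cloning site and a lacZα fragment. Cassettes of this kind usually serve as a blue/white screening placeholder that is lost when parts are assembled into the vector. The record does not state this explicitly, however, and it does not describe the restriction enzyme sites or fusion overhangs used for assembly, or what the "AZ" designation specifies about positions in the hierarchy. The cassette is flanked by the lambda t0 terminator on one side and the rrnB T1 terminator on the other, which should insulate the cloning region from transcription entering from or reading into the backbone. The depositor sequence and the repository's sequencing result are the same length and show the same 14 features in the same order, differing only in the numbering start point.
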