Addgene plasmid #114162: pStA1AZ
Purpose: (Empty Backbone) Start-Stop Assembly Level 1AZ plasmid
Depositing lab: John Heap. Depositing organization: Imperial College London. Publication: Start-Stop Assembly: a functionally scarless DNA assembly system optimized for metabolic engineering. Taylor GM, Mordaka PM, Heap JT. Nucleic Acids Res. 2018 Nov 20. pii: 5193345. doi: 10.1093/nar/gky1182. PubMed 30462270.
Backbone
  Vector backbone: pACYC184
  Backbone size (bp): 3488
  Vector type: Synthetic Biology
Growth in bacteria
  Bacterial resistance: Tetracycline, 10 μg/mL
  Growth temperature: 37°C
  Growth strain: DH5alpha
  Copy number: Low Copy
Gene/Insert
  Gene/Insert name: None
  Cloning method: Unknown
  Sequencing primers: 5′ OligoGT339 GTTGAGGACCCGGCTAGG; 3′ OligoGT340 TGTGACGGAAGATCACTTCG
Terms and licenses: Academic/Nonprofit Terms; Industry Terms: Not Available to Industry
Depositor comments: Accession Number MG649422, Alternative ID = pGT401 . Please visit https://www.biorxiv.org/content/early/2018/07/04/361626 for bioRxiv preprint.
How to cite: pStA1AZ was a gift from John Heap (Addgene plasmid # 114162 ; http://n2t.net/addgene:114162 ; RRID:Addgene_114162)
